Addgene plasmid #171534: p3xFLAG-CMV-Drosha (E419)
Purpose: Encodes mutant human Drosha protein
Depositing lab: Yan Zeng. Depositing organization: Nanjing Agricultural University. Publication: The insertion in the double-stranded RNA binding domain of human Drosha is important for its function. Zhang X, Li P, Lin J, Huang H, Yin B, Zeng Y. Biochim Biophys Acta Gene Regul Mech. 2017 Dec;1860(12):1179-1188. doi: 10.1016/j.bbagrm.2017.10.004. Epub 2017 Nov 3. PubMed 29109067.
Backbone
  Vector backbone: p3xFLAG-CMV 7.1
  Vector type: Mammalian Expression
Growth in bacteria
  Bacterial resistance: Ampicillin, 100 μg/mL
  Growth temperature: 37°C
  Growth strain: DH5alpha
  Copy number: High Copy
Gene/Insert
  Gene/Insert name: DROSHA
  Species: H. sapiens (human)
  Mutation: a Drosha mutant stopping at E419
  Entrez Gene: DROSHA (a.k.a. ETOHI2, HSA242976, RANSE3L, RN3, RNASE3L, RNASEN)
  Cloning method: Restriction Enzyme; 5′ cloning site Unknown (unknown if destroyed)
Terms and licenses: Academic/Nonprofit Terms; Industry Terms: Not Available to Industry
Depositor comments: Please note DROSHA contains 4 mutations-S30P, A135V, S201G and S321L. These do not affect function as they are found in the original pCK-Drosha-FLAG (Lee et al, 2003, Nature).
How to cite: p3xFLAG-CMV-Drosha (E419) was a gift from Yan Zeng (Addgene plasmid # 171534 ; http://n2t.net/addgene:171534 ; RRID:Addgene_171534)
