[The description below was written by a language model from this plasmid's Addgene catalogue record and pLannotate feature annotations shown in this document.]
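Description:
p3xFLAG-CMV-Drosha (E419) is a mammalian expression plasmid built on the p3xFLAG-CMV 7.1 backbone and encoding a mutant form of human DROSHA, the RNase III enzyme of the microprocessor complex that cleaves primary microRNA transcripts to release precursor hairpins in the nucleus. Transcription is driven by the human cytomegalovirus immediate early enhancer and promoter. The open reading frame begins with an N-terminal 3xFLAG epitope (with an enterokinase cleavage site) placed just upstream of the DROSHA sequence, allowing detection and immunoprecipitation with anti-FLAG antibodies. A human growth hormone polyadenylation signal terminates the transcript.

The catalogue describes the mutation as a Drosha variant stopping at E419, which would give a truncated protein lacking the C-terminal portion of the enzyme. The annotated DROSHA feature, however, spans about 4.1 kb, roughly the full-length coding region. This suggests the truncation comes from a stop codon introduced within an otherwise complete cDNA, although the record does not say so explicitly. The depositor also notes four substitutions (S30P, A135V, S201G and S321L) inherited from the parental Drosha clone and reported not to affect function.

In E. coli the plasmid is maintained at high copy through a ColE1/pUC-type origin and selected with ampicillin via the β-lactamase gene. An f1 origin is also present, along with an SV40 enhancer/early promoter region and remnants of lac and T7 elements from the backbone. No mammalian selection marker is annotated, so the construct appears suited to transient transfection. The associated publication concerns the double-stranded RNA binding domain of Drosha, and this plasmid fits structure–function studies of that kind.
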