Features (pLannotate 1.2.2; 17 found; start..end, strand, type, name):
    285..664     +  enhancer       CMV enhancer: human cytomegalovirus immediate early enhancer
    666..865     +  promoter       CMV promoter: human cytomegalovirus (CMV) immediate early promoter
    898..963     +  CDS            3xFLAG: three tandem FLAG® epitope tags, followed by an enterokinase cleavage site
    976..5094    +  CDS            DROSHA: RNC_HUMAN - Also known as RN3, RNASE3L, RNASEN. Experimental evidence at protein level: Swiss-Prot protein existence level 1. Ribonuclease III double-stranded (ds) RNA-specific endoribonuclease that is involved in the initial step of microRNA (miRNA) biogenesis. Component of the microprocessor complex that is required to process primary miRNA transcripts (pri-miRNAs) to release precursor miRNA (pre-miRNA) in the nucleus. Within the microprocessor complex, DROSHA cleaves the 3' and 5' strands of a stem-loop in pri- miRNAs (processing center 11 bp from the dsRNA-ssRNA junction) to release hairpi
   5098..5116    -  misc_feature   MCS (fragment): pUC18/19 multiple cloning site
   5117..5739    +  polyA_signal   hGH poly(A) signal: human growth hormone polyadenylation signal
   5768..6097    +  promoter       SV40 promoter: SV40 enhancer and early promoter
   6136..6154    -  promoter       T7 promoter: promoter for bacteriophage T7 RNA polymerase
   6192..6208    -  protein_bind   lac operator: The lac repressor binds to the lac operator to inhibit transcription in E. coli. This inhibition can be relieved by adding lactose or isopropyl-β-D-thiogalactopyranoside (IPTG). lac repressor encoded by lacI
   6216..6246    -  promoter       lac promoter: promoter for the E. coli lac operon
   6261..6282    -  protein_bind   CAP binding site: CAP binding activates transcription in the presence of cAMP. E. coli catabolite activator protein
   6295..6387    -  CDS            lacI (fragment): lac repressor; lacI; The lac repressor binds to the lac operator to inhibit transcription in E. coli. This inhibition can be relieved by adding lactose or isopropyl-β-D-thiogalactopyranoside (IPTG).
   6570..7158    -  rep_origin     ori: high-copy-number ColE1/pMB1/pBR322/pUC origin of replication
   7329..8189    -  CDS            AmpR: β-lactamase; bla; confers resistance to ampicillin, carbenicillin, and related antibiotics
   8190..8294    -  promoter       AmpR promoter: bla
   8321..8749    +  rep_origin     f1 ori (sequence partly withheld): f1 bacteriophage origin of replication; arrow indicates direction of (+) strand synthesis
   8780..125     -  CDS            lacZα (fragment) (across the origin): LacZα fragment of β-galactosidase; lacZ fragment
>Addgene plasmid #171534 | p3xFLAG-CMV-Drosha (E419) | addgene full sequence | sequence record 339754 | Addgene NGS Result
AGGGCGATCGGTGCGGGCCTCTTCGCTATTACGCCAGCTGGCGAAAGGGGGATGTGCTGCAAGGCGATTA
AGTTGGGTAACGCCAGGGTTTTCCCAGTCACGACGTTGTAAAACGACGGCCAGTGCCAAGCTGATCTATA
CATTGAATCAATATTGGCAATTAGCCATATTAGTCATTGGTTATATAGCATAAATCAATATTGGCTATTG
GCCATTGCATACGTTGTATCTATATCATAATATGTACATTTATATTGGCTCATGTCCAATATGACCGCCA
TGTTGACATTGATTATTGACTAGTTATTAATAGTAATCAATTACGGGGTCATTAGTTCATAGCCCATATA
TGGAGTTCCGCGTTACATAACTTACGGTAAATGGCCCGCCTGGCTGACCGCCCAACGACCCCCGCCCATT
GACGTCAATAATGACGTATGTTCCCATAGTAACGCCAATAGGGACTTTCCATTGACGTCAATGGGTGGAG
TATTTACGGTAAACTGCCCACTTGGCAGTACATCAAGTGTATCATATGCCAAGTCCGCCCCCTATTGACG
TCAATGACGGTAAATGGCCCGCCTGGCATTATGCCCAGTACATGACCTTACGGGACTTTCCTACTTGGCA
GTACATCTACGTATTAGTCATCGCTATTACCATGGTGATGCGGTTTTGGCAGTACACCAATGGGCGTGGA
TAGCGGTTTGACTCACGGGGATTTCCAAGTCTCCACCCCATTGACGTCAATGGGAGTTTGTTTTGGCACC
AAAATCAACGGGACTTTCCAAAATGTCGTAATAACCCCGCCCCGTTGACGCAAATGGGCGGTAGGCGTGT
ACGGTGGGAGGTCTATATAAGCAGAGCTCGTTTAGTGAACCGTCAGAATTAACCATGGACTACAAAGACC
ATGACGGTGATTATAAAGATCATGACATCGATTACAAGGATGACGATGACAAGCTTGCCATGGCGATGCA
GGGAAACACATGTCACAGAATGTCGTTCCACCCGGGACGAGGGTGTCCCCGAGGACGAGGAGGACATGGA
GCCAGACCCCCAGCACCATCCTTTAGGCCCCAAAATCTGAGGCTGCTTCACCCTCAGCAGCCTCCTGTGC
AATATCAATATGAACCTCCAAGTGCCCCTTCCACCACTTTCTCAAACTCTCCAGCCCCCAATTTTCTCCC
TCCACGACCAGACTTTGTACCCTTCCCCCCACCCATGCCTCCGTCAGCGCAAGGCCCTCTTCCCCCCTGC
CCAATCAGGCCGCCTTTCCCCAACCACCAGATGAGGCACCCCTTCCCAGTTCCTCCTTGTTTTCCTCCCA
TGCCACCACCAATGCCTTGTCCTAATAACCCCCCAGTCCCTGGGGTACCTCCTGGACAAGGCACTTTCCC
CTTCATGATGCCCCCTCCCTCCATGCCTCATCCCCCGCCCCCTCCAGTCATGCCGCAGCAGGTTAATTAT
CAGTACCCTCCGGGCTATTCTCACCACAACTTCCCACCTCCCAGTTTTAATAGTTTCCAGAACAACCCTA
GTTCTTTCCTGCCCAGTGCTAATAACAGCGGTAGTCCTCATTTCAGACATCTCCCTCCATACCCACTCCC
AAAGGCTCCCAGTGAGAGAAGGTCCCCAGAAAGGCTGAAACACTATGATGACCACAGGCACCGAGATCAC
AGTCATGGGCGAGGTGAGAGGCATCGGTCCCTGGATCGGCGGGAGCGAGGCCGCAGTCCCGACAGGAGAA
GACAAGACAGCCGGTACAGATCTGATTATGACCGAGGGAGAACACCATCTCGCCACCGCAGCTACGAACG
GAGCAGAGAGCGAGAACGGGAGAGACACAGGCATCGAGACAACCGAAGATCACCATCTCTGGAAAGGTCC
TACAAAAAAGAGTATAAGAGATCTGGAAGGAGTTACGGTTTATTGGTTGTTCCTGAACCTGCTGGATGCA
CACCAGAATTACCTGGGGAGATTATTAAAAATACAGATTCTTGGGCCCCACCCCTGGAGATTGTGAATCA
TCGCTCCCCAAGTAGGGAGAAGAAGAGAGCTCGTTGGGAGGAAGAAAAAGACCGTTGGAGTGACAACCAG
AGTTCTGGCAAAGACAAGAACTATACCTCAATCAAGGAAAAAGAGCCCGAGGAGACCATGCCTGACAAGA
ATGAGGAGGAAGAAGAAGAACTTCTTAAGCCTGTGTGGATTCGATGCACTCATTCATAAAACTACTACTC
CAGTGACCCCATGGATCAGGTGGGAGATTCTACAGTGGTTGGAACGAGTAGGCTTCGTGACTTATATGAC
AAATTTGAGGAGGAGTTGGGGAGCAGGCAAGAAAAGGCCAAAGCTGCTCGGCCTCCGTGGGAACCTCCAA
AGACGAAGCTCGATGAAGATTTAGAGAGTTCCAGTGAATCCGAGTGTGAGTCTGATGAGGACAGCACCTG
TTCTAGCAGCTCAGACTCTGAAGTTTTTGACGTTATTGCAGAAATCAAACGCAAAAAGGCCCACCCTGAC
CGACTTCATGATGAACTTTGGTACAACGATCCAGGCCAGATGAATGATGGACCACTCTGCAAATGCAGCG
CAAAGGCAAGACGCACAGGAATTAGGCACAGCATTTATCCTGGAGAAGAGGCCATCAAGCCCTGTCGTCC
TATGACCAACAATGCTGGCAGACTTTTCCACTACCGGATCACAGTCTCCCCGCCTACGAACTTTTTAACT
GACAGGCCAACTGTTATAGAATACGATGATCACGAGTATATCTTTGAAGGATTTTCTATGTTTGCACATG
CCCCCCTGACCAATATTCCACTGTGTAAAGTAATTAGATTCAACATAGACTACACGATTCATTTCATTGA
AGAGATGATGCCGGAGAATTTTTGTGTGAAAGGGCTTGAACTCTTTTCACTGTTCCTATTCAGAGATATT
TTGGAATTATATGACTGGAATCTTAAAGGTCCTTTGTTTGAAGACAGCCCTCCCTGCTGCCCAAGATTTC
ATTTCATGCCACGTTTTGTAAGATTTCTTCCAGATGGAGGAAAGGAAGTGCTGTCCATGCACCAGATTCT
CCTGTACTTGTTAAGGTGCAGCAAAGCCCTGGTGCCTGAGGAGGAGATTGCCAATATGCTTCAGTGGGAG
GAGCTGGAGTGGCAGAAATATGCAGAAGAATGCAAAGGCATGATTGTTACCAACCCTGGGACGAAACCAA
GCTCTGTCCGTATCGATCAACTGGATCGTGAACAGTTCAACCCCGATGTGATTACTTTTCCGATTATCGT
CCACTTTGGGATACGCCCTGCACAGTTGAGTTATGCAGGAGACCCACAGTACCAAAAACTGTGGAAGAGT
TATGTGAAACTTCGCCACCTCCTAGCAAATAGTCCCAAAGTCAAACAAACTGACAAACAGAAGCTGGCAC
AGAGGGAGGAAGCCCTCCAAAAAATACGGCAGAAGAATACAATGAGACGAGAAGTAACGGTGGAGCTAAG
TAGCCAAGGATTCTGGAAAACTGGCATCCGTTCTGATGTCTGTCAGCATGCAATGATGCTACCTGTTCTG
ACCCATCATATCCGCTACCACCAATGCCTAATGCATTTGGACAAGTTGATAGGATATACTTTCCAAGATC
GTTGTCTGTTGCAGCTGGCCATGACTCATCCAAGTCATCATTTAAATTTTGGAATGAATCCTGATCATGC
CAGGAATTCATTATCTAACTGTGGAATTCGGCAGCCCAAATACGGAGACAGAAAAGTTCATCACATGCAC
ATGCGGAAGAAAGGGATTAACACCTTGATAAATATCATGTCACGCCTTGGCCAAGATGACCCAACTCCCT
CGAGGATTAACCACAATGAACGGTTGGAATTCCTGGGTGATGCTGTTGTTGAATTTCTGACCAGCGTCCA
TTTGTACTATTTGTTTCCTAGTCTGGAAGAAGGAGGATTAGCAACCTATCGGACTGCCATTGTTCAGAAT
CAGCACCTTGCCATGCTAGCAAAGAAACTTGAACTGGATCGATTTATGCTGTATGCTCACGGGCCTGACC
TTTGTAGAGAATCGGACCTTCGACATGCAATGGCCAATTGTTTTGAAGCGTTAATAGGAGCTGTTTACTT
GGAGGGAAGCCTGGAGGAAGCCAAGCAGTTATTTGGACGCTTGCTCTTTAATGATCCGGACCTGCGCGAA
GTCTGGCTCAATTATCCTCTCCACCCACTCCAACTACAAGAGCCAAATACTGATCGACAACTTATTGAAA
CTTCTCCGGTTCTACAAAAACTTACTGAGTTTGAAGAAGCAATTGGAGTAATTTTTACTCATGTTCGACT
TCTGGCAAGGGCATTCACATTGAGAACTGTGGGATTTAACCATCTGACCCTAGGCCACAATCAGAGAATG
GAATTCCTAGGTGACTCCATAATGCAACTGGTAGCCACAGAGTACTTATTCATTCATTTCCCAGATCATC
ATGAAGGACACTTAACTTTGTTGCGAAGCTCTTTGGTGAATAATAGAACTCAGGCCAAGGTAGCGGAGGA
GCTGGGCATGCAGGAGTACGCCATAACCAACGACAAGACCAAGAGGCCTGTGGCGCTTCGCACCAAGACC
TTGGCGGACCTTTTGGAATCATTTATTGCAGCGCTGTACATTGATAAGGATTTGGAATATGTTCATACTT
TCATGAATGTCTGCTTCTTTCCACGATTGAAAGAGTTCATTTTGAATCAGGATTGGAATGACCCCAAATC
CCAGCTTCAGCAGTGTTGCTTGACACTTAGGACAGAAGGAAAAGAGCCAGACATTCCTCTGTACAAGACT
CTGCAGACAGTGGGCCCATCCCATGCCCGAACCTACACTGTGGCTGTTTATTTCAAGGGAGAAAGAATAG
GCTGTGGGAAAGGACCAAGTATTCAGCAAGCGGAAATGGGAGCAGCAATGGATGCGCTTGAAAAATATAA
TTTTCCCCAGATGGCCCATCAGAAGCGGTTCATCGAACGGAAGTACAGACAAGAGTTAAAAGAAATGAGG
TGGGAAAGAGAGCATCAAGAGAGAGAGCCAGATGAGACTGAAGACATCAAGAAATAAGTCGACTCTAGAG
GATCCCGGGTGGCATCCCTGTGACCCCTCCCCAGTGCCTCTCCTGGCCCTGGAAGTTGCCACTCCAGTGC
CCACCAGCCTTGTCCTAATAAAATTAAGTTGCATCATTTTGTCTGACTAGGTGTCCTTCTATAATATTAT
GGGGTGGAGGGGGGTGGTATGGAGCAAGGGGCAAGTTGGGAAGACAACCTGTAGGGCCTGCGGGGTCTAT
TGGGAACCAAGCTGGAGTGCAGTGGCACAATCTTGGCTCACTGCAATCTCCGCCTCCTGGGTTCAAGCGA
TTCTCCTGCCTCAGCCTCCCGAGTTGTTGGGATTCCAGGCATGCATGACCAGGCTCAGCTAATTTTTGTT
TTTTTGGTAGAGACGGGGTTTCACCATATTGGCCAGGCTGGTCTCCAACTCCTAATCTCAGGTGATCTAC
CCACCTTGGCCTCCCAAATTGCTGGGATTACAGGCGTGAACCACTGCTCCCTTCCCTGTCCTTCTGATTT
TAAAATAACTATACCAGCAGGAGGACGTCCAGACACAGCATAGGCTACCTGGCCATGCCCAACCGGTGGG
ACATTTGAGTTGCTTGCTTGGCACTGTCCTCTCATGCGTTGGGTCCACTCAGTAGATGCCTGTTGAATTG
GGTACGCGGCCAGCTTGGCTGTGGAATGTGTGTCAGTTAGGGTGTGGAAAGTCCCCAGGCTCCCCAGCAG
GCAGAAGTATGCAAAGCATGCATCTCAATTAGTCAGCAACCAGGTGTGGAAAGTCCCCAGGCTCCCCAGC
AGGCAGAAGTATGCAAAGCATGCATCTCAATTAGTCAGCAACCATAGTCCCGCCCCTAACTCCGCCCATC
CCGCCCCTAACTCCGCCCAGTTCCGCCCATTCTCCGCCCCATGGCTGACTAATTTTTTTTATTTATGCAG
AGGCCGAGGCCGCCTCGGCCTCTGAGCTATTCCAGAAGTAGTGAGGAGGCTTTTTTGGAGGCCTAGGCTT
TTGCAAAAAGCTCCTCGAGGAACTGAAAAACCAGAAAGTTAATTCCCTATAGTGAGTCGTATTAAATTCG
TAATCATGTCATAGCTGTTTCCTGTGTGAAATTGTTATCCGCTCACAATTCCACACAACATACGAGCCGG
AAGCATAAAGTGTAAAGCCTGGGGTGCCTAATGAGTGAGCTAACTCACATTAATTGCGTTGCGCTCACTG
CCCGCTTTCCAGTCGGGAAACCTGTCGTGCCAGCTGCATTAATGAATCGGCCAACGCGCGGGGAGAGGCG
GTTTGCGTATTGGGCGCTCTTCCGCTTCCTCGCTCACTGACTCGCTGCGCTCGGTCGTTCGGCTGCGGCG
AGCGGTATCAGCTCACTCAAAGGCGGTAATACGGTTATCCACAGAATCAGGGGATAACGCAGGAAAGAAC
ATGTGAGCAAAAGGCCAGCAAAAGGCCAGGAACCGTAAAAAGGCCGCGTTGCTGGCGTTTTTCCATAGGC
TCCGCCCCCCTGACGAGCATCACAAAAATCGACGCTCAAGTCAGAGGTGGCGAAACCCGACAGGACTATA
AAGATACCAGGCGTTTCCCCCTGGAAGCTCCCTCGTGCGCTCTCCTGTTCCGACCCTGCCGCTTACCGGA
TACCTGTCCGCCTTTCTCCCTTCGGGAAGCGTGGCGCTTTCTCATAGCTCACGCTGTAGGTATCTCAGTT
CGGTGTAGGTCGTTCGCTCCAAGCTGGGCTGTGTGCACGAACCCCCCGTTCAGCCCGACCGCTGCGCCTT
ATCCGGTAACTATCGTCTTGAGTCCAACCCGGTAAGACACGACTTATCGCCACTGGCAGCAGCCACTGGT
AACAGGATTAGCAGAGCGAGGTATGTAGGCGGTGCTACAGAGTTCTTGAAGTGGTGGCCTAACTACGGCT
ACACTAGAAGAACAGTATTTGGTATCTGCGCTCTGCTGAAGCCAGTTACCTTCGGAAAAAGAGTTGGTAG
CTCTTGATCCGGCAAACAAACCACCGCTGGTAGCGGTGGTTTTTTTGTTTGCAAGCAGCAGATTACGCGC
AGAAAAAAAGGATCTCAAGAAGATCCTTTGATCTTTTCTACGGGGTCTGACGCTCAGTGGAACGAAAACT
CACGTTAAGGGATTTTGGTCATGAGATTATCAAAAAGGATCTTCACCTAGATCCTTTTAAATTAAAAATG
AAGTTTTAAATCAATCTAAAGTATATATGAGTAAACTTGGTCTGACAGTTACCAATGCTTAATCAGTGAG
GCACCTATCTCAGCGATCTGTCTATTTCGTTCATCCATAGTTGCCTGACTCCCCGTCGTGTAGATAACTA
CGATACGGGAGGGCTTACCATCTGGCCCCAGTGCTGCAATGATACCGCGAGACCCACGCTCACCGGCTCC
AGATTTATCAGCAATAAACCAGCCAGCCGGAAGGGCCGAGCGCAGAAGTGGTCCTGCAACTTTATCCGCC
TCCATCCAGTCTATTAATTGTTGCCGGGAAGCTAGAGTAAGTAGTTCGCCAGTTAATAGTTTGCGCAACG
TTGTTGCCATTGCTACAGGCATCGTGGTGTCACGCTCGTCGTTTGGTATGGCTTCATTCAGCTCCGGTTC
CCAACGATCAAGGCGAGTTACATGATCCCCCATGTTGTGCAAAAAAGCGGTTAGCTCCTTCGGTCCTCCG
ATCGTTGTCAGAAGTAAGTTGGCCGCAGTGTTATCACTCATGGTTATGGCAGCACTGCATAATTCTCTTA
CTGTCATGCCATCCGTAAGATGCTTTTCTGTGACTGGTGAGTACTCAACCAAGTCATTCTGAGAATAGTG
TATGCGGCGACCGAGTTGCTCTTGCCCGGCGTCAATACGGGATAATACCGCGCCACATAGCAGAACTTTA
AAAGTGCTCATCATTGGAAAACGTTCTTCGGGGCGAAAACTCTCAAGGATCTTACCGCTGTTGAGATCCA
GTTCGATGTAACCCACTCGTGCACCCAACTGATCTTCAGCATCTTTTACTTTCACCAGCGTTTCTGGGTG
AGCAAAAACAGGAAGGCAAAATGCCGCAAAAAAGGGAATAAGGGCGACACGGAAATGTTGAATACTCATA
CTCTTCCTTTTTCAATATTATTGAAGCATTTATCAGGGTTATTGTCTCATGAGCGGATACATATTTGAAT
GTATTTAGAAAAATAAACAAATAGGGGTTCCGCGCACATTTCCCCGAAAAGTGCCACCTG
[124 nt withheld, positions 8321-8444]
C
[91 nt withheld, positions 8446-8536]
A
[49 nt withheld, positions 8538-8586]
CCTTTGACGTTGGAGTCCACGTTCTTT
[37 nt withheld, positions 8614-8650]
ACCCTATCTCGGTCTATTCTTTTGATTTATAAGGGATTTTGCCGATTTCGGCCTATTGGTTAAAAAATGA
GCTGATTTAACAAAAATTTAACGCGAATTTTAACAAAATATTAACGCTTACAATTTCCATTCGCCATTCA
GGCTGCGCAACTGTTGGGA
